Addgene plasmid #173831: pPSU40
Purpose: Expresses 40 kD Penn State ladder protein
Depositing lab: Song Tan. Depositing organization: Pennsylvania State University. Publication: The Penn State Protein Ladder system for inexpensive protein molecular weight markers. Santilli RT, Williamson JE 3rd, Shibata Y, Sowers RP, Fleischman AN, Tan S. Sci Rep. 2021 Aug 18;11(1):16703. doi: 10.1038/s41598-021-96051-x. PubMed 34408191.
Backbone
  Vector backbone: pST50Trc2
  Vector type: Bacterial Expression
Growth in bacteria
  Bacterial resistance: Ampicillin, 100 μg/mL
  Growth temperature: 37°C
  Growth strain: DH5alpha
  Copy number: Low Copy
Gene/Insert
  Gene/Insert name: HSTPABPACGST
  Species: Synthetic
  Promoter: T7
  Cloning method: Restriction Enzyme; 5′ cloning site NdeI (unknown if destroyed); 3′ cloning site BsrGI (unknown if destroyed)
  Sequencing primers: 5′ T7; 3′ T7 Term
Terms and licenses: Academic/Nonprofit Terms; Industry Terms: Not Available to Industry
How to cite: pPSU40 was a gift from Song Tan (Addgene plasmid # 173831 ; http://n2t.net/addgene:173831 ; RRID:Addgene_173831)
