[The description below was written by a language model from this plasmid's Addgene catalogue record and pLannotate feature annotations shown in this document.]
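Description:
pPSU40 is a 3,835-nt bacterial expression plasmid built on the pST50Trc2 backbone and designed to produce the 40 kD member of the Penn State Protein Ladder, a set of recombinant proteins intended as inexpensive molecular weight markers. It is propagated in E. coli under ampicillin selection (bla with its own promoter, followed by an fd phage terminator). Replication relies on a ColE1/pMB1-type origin accompanied by the rop gene and the pBR322 bom region. The presence of rop fits the catalogue's low-copy designation, even though the automated annotation labels this origin family as high-copy. A short mbeC fragment is also annotated and appears to be a remnant of the ColE1-derived backbone.

The expression cassette is a standard T7 arrangement: a T7 promoter and the phage T7 gene 10 ribosome binding site drive a synthetic fusion open reading frame, which is followed by a T7 terminator. Expression therefore needs a host that supplies T7 RNA polymerase. The insert, named HSTPABPACGST and cloned between NdeI and BsrGI sites, begins with a short N-terminal tag region that the annotation matches to a fragment of a composite His/TEV-type tag. This is followed by a segment derived from the immunoglobulin-binding domains of Staphylococcus aureus protein A, and then by Schistosoma japonicum glutathione S-transferase. The small "SET1" hit just upstream of the terminator most likely reflects T7 gene 10-derived vector sequence rather than part of the product. The protein A portion would be expected to let the marker bind antibodies, which could make it visible on immunoblots, although the record does not state this. The tag and GST offer plausible affinity purification handles.
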