Features (pLannotate 1.2.2; 14 found; start..end, strand, type, name):
     27..45      +  promoter       T7 promoter: promoter for bacteriophage T7 RNA polymerase
    101..123     +  RBS            RBS: efficient ribosome binding site from bacteriophage T7 gene 10 (Olins and Rangwala, 1989)
    152..172     +  CDS            capTEV™ (fragment): composite tag for in vivo biotinylation, TEV protease cleavage, and 6xHis tagging
    176..520     +  CDS            spa (fragment): SPA_STAAE - Experimental evidence at protein level: Swiss-Prot protein existence level 1. Plays a role in the inhibition of the host innate and adaptive immune responses. Possesses five immunoglobulin-binding domains that capture both the fragment crystallizable region (Fc region) and the Fab region (part of Ig that identifies antigen) of immunoglobulins (By similarity). In turn, Staphylococcus aureus is protected from phagocytic killing via inhibition of Ig Fc region. In addition, the host elicited B-cell response is prevented due to a decrease of antibody-secreting cell proliferation that en
    533..1186    +  CDS            GST: glutathione S-transferase from Schistosoma japonicum
   1224..1273    +  CDS            SET1 (fragment): solubility-enhancement tag derived from T7 phage gene 10B
   1281..1328    +  terminator     T7 terminator: transcription terminator for bacteriophage T7 RNA polymerase
   1393..1484    +  promoter       AmpR promoter: bla
   1485..2342    +  CDS            bla: BLAT_ECOLX - Experimental evidence at protein level: Swiss-Prot protein existence level 1. TEM-type are the most prevalent beta-lactamases in enterobacteria; they hydrolyze the beta-lactam bond in susceptible beta-lactam antibiotics, thus conferring resistance to penicillins and cephalosporins. TEM-3 and TEM-4 are capable of hydrolyzing cefotaxime and ceftazidime. TEM-5 is capable of hydrolyzing ceftazidime. TEM-6 is capable of hydrolyzing ceftazidime and aztreonam. TEM-8/CAZ-2, TEM- 16/CAZ-7 and TEM-24/CAZ-6 are markedly active against ceftazidime. IRT- 4 shows resistance to beta-lactamase in
   2349..2388    +  terminator     fd terminator: central terminator from bacteriophage fd (Otsuka and Kunisawa, 1982)
   2419..3007    +  rep_origin     ori: high-copy-number ColE1/pMB1/pBR322/pUC origin of replication
   3193..3332    -  misc_feature   bom: basis of mobility region from pBR322
   3434..3625    -  CDS            rop: Rop protein, which maintains plasmids at low copy number; rop
   3665..3775    +  CDS            mbeC (fragment): MBEC_ECOLX - Experimental evidence at protein level: Swiss-Prot protein existence level 1. Required for efficient mobilization of ColE1 plasmid and is thus essential to promote the specific transfer of the plasmid during conjugation. Probably functions by inducing DNA bending, helping the MbeA relaxase to melt the DNA around the nic site and cleave the phosphodiester bond. Binds specifically double-stranded DNA (dsDNA) containing the ColE1 oriT but does not recognize the inverted repeat (IR). From Escherichia coli.
>Addgene plasmid #173831 | pPSU40 | addgene full sequence | sequence record 339995 | Addgene NGS Result
GGCACCATGCATCGATCCCGCGAAATTAATACGACTCACTATAGGGAGACCACAACGGTTTCCCTCCGGC
TCCGGAGAGCTCCAATTGGAATTCAATAATTTTGTTTAACTTTAAGAAGGAGATATACATATGGGTAGTC
ATCATCACCACCATCACCATCATCATCATGGTAGCGCAGATAACAAGTTCAATAAAGAACAGCAGAACGC
CTTCTATGAAATTCTGCATCTGCCGAATCTGAATGAAGAACAGCGTAATGGTTTTATCCAGAGCCTGAAA
GATGATCCGAGCCAGAGCGCAAATCTGCTGGCCGAAGCAAAAAAACTGAATGATGCACAGGCACCGAAAG
GATCCGCTGATAACAAATTTAACAAAGAGCAACAAAACGCCTTTTACGAGATCCTGCATTTACCGAACCT
GACCGAGGAACAGCGCAACGGCTTTATTCAGTCACTGAAAGACGACCCGAGTGTGAGCAAAGAAATTCTG
GCAGAGGCCAAAAAGCTGAACGATGCCCAAGCTCCGGCCGGCTCCCCTATACTAGGTTATTGGAAAATTA
AGGGCCTTGTGCAACCCACTCGACTTCTTTTGGAATATCTTGAAGAAAAATATGAAGAGCATTTGTATGA
GCGCGATGAAGGTGATAAATGGCGAAACAAAAAGTTTGAATTGGGTTTGGAGTTTCCCAATCTTCCTTAT
TATATTGATGGTGATGTTAAATTAACACAGTCTATGGCCATCATACGTTATATAGCTGACAAGCACAACA
TGTTGGGTGGTTGTCCAAAAGAGCGTGCAGAGATTTCAATGCTTGAAGGAGCGGTTTTGGATATTAGATA
CGGTGTTTCGAGAATTGCATATAGTAAAGACTTTGAAACTCTCAAAGTTGATTTTCTTAGCAAGCTACCT
GAAATGCTGAAAATGTTCGAAGATCGTTTATGTCATAAAACATATTTAAATGGTGATCATGTAACCCATC
CTGACTTCATGTTGTATGACGCTCTTGATGTTGTTTTATACATGGACCCAATGTGCCTGGATGCGTTCCC
AAAATTAGTTTGTTTTAAAAAACGTATTGAAGCTATCCCACAAATTGATAAGTACTTGAAATCCAGCAAG
TATATAGCATGGCCTTTGCAGGGCTGGCAAGCCACGTTTGGTGGTGGCGACCATCCTCCAAAATAATGTA
CAAAGCTTGGTACCACGCGTGCGCGCTGATCCGGCTGCTAACAAAGCCCGAAAGGAAGCTGAGTTGGCTG
CTGCCACCGCTGAGCAATAACTAGCATAACCCCTTGGGGCCTCTAAACGGGTCTTGAGGGGTTTTTTGCT
GAAAGGAGGAACTATATCGGGATTAGCCCGCCTAATGAGCGGGCTTTTTTTTAATTCCCCTATTTGTTTA
TTTTTCTAAATACATTCAAATATGTATCCGCTCATGAGACAATAACCCTGATAAATGCTTCAATAATATT
GAAAAAGGAAGAGTATGAGTATTCAACATTTCCGTGTCGCCCTTATTCCCTTTTTTGCGGCATTTTGCCT
TCCTGTTTTTGCTCACCCAGAAACGCTCGTGAAAGTAAAAGACGCAGAGGACCAATTGGGGGCACGAGTG
GGATACATAGAACTGGACTTGAATAGCGGTAAAATCCTTGAGAGTTTTCGCCCTGAAGAGCGTTTTCCAA
TGATGAGCACTTTCAAAGTTCTGCTATGTGGAGCAGTATTATCCCGTGTAGATGCGGGGCAAGAGCAACT
CGGACGACGAATACACTATTCGCAGAATGACTTGGTTGAATACTCCCCAGTGACAGAAAAGCACCTTACG
GACGGAATGACGGTAAGAGAATTATGTAGTGCCGCCATAACGATGAGTGATAACACTGCGGCGAACTTAC
TTCTGACAACCATCGGTGGACCGAAGGAATTAACCGCTTTTTTGCACAATATGGGAGACCATGTAACTCG
CCTTGACCGTTGGGAACCAGAACTGAATGAAGCCATACCAAACGACGAGCGAGACACCACAATGCCTGCG
GCAATGGCAACAACATTACGCAAACTATTAACTGGCGAACTACTTACTCTGGCTTCACGGCAACAATTAA
TAGACTGGCTTGAAGCGGATAAAGTTGCAGGACCACTACTGCGTTCGGCACTTCCTGCTGGCTGGTTTAT
TGCTGATAAATCTGGGGCAGGAGAGCGTGGTTCACGGGGTATCATTGCCGCACTTGGACCAGATGGTAAG
CCTTCCCGTATCGTAGTTATCTACACGACGGGTAGTCAGGCAACTATGGACGAACGAAATAGACAGATTG
CTGAAATAGGGGCTTCACTGATTAAGCATTGGTAAACCGATACAATTAAAGGCTCCTTTTGGAGCCTTTT
TTTTTGGACGGACCGGTAGAAAAGATCAAAGGATCTTCTTGAGATCCTTTTTTTCTGCGCGTAATCTGCT
GCTTGCAAACAAAAAAACCACCGCTACCAGCGGTGGTTTGTTTGCCGGATCAAGAGCTACCAACTCTTTT
TCCGAAGGTAACTGGCTTCAGCAGAGCGCAGATACCAAATACTGTCCTTCTAGTGTAGCCGTAGTTAGGC
CACCACTTCAAGAACTCTGTAGCACCGCCTACATACCTCGCTCTGCTAATCCTGTTACCAGTGGCTGCTG
CCAGTGGCGATAAGTCGTGTCTTACCGGGTTGGACTCAAGACGATAGTTACCGGATAAGGCGCAGCGGTC
GGGCTGAACGGGGGGTTCGTGCACACAGCCCAGCTTGGAGCGAACGACCTACACCGAACTGAGATACCTA
CAGCGTGAGCTATGAGAAAGCGCCACGCTTCCCGAAGGGAGAAAGGCGGACAGGTATCCGGTAAGCGGCA
GGGTCGGAACAGGAGAGCGCACGAGGGAGCTTCCAGGGGGAAACGCCTGGTATCTTTATAGTCCTGTCGG
GTTTCGCCACCTCTGACTTGAGCGTCGATTTTTGTGATGCTCGTCAGGGGGGCGGAGCCTATGGAAAAAC
GCCAGCAACGCGGCCTTTTTACGGTTCCTGGCCTTTTGCTGGCCTTTTGCTCACATGTTCTTTCCTGCGT
TATCCCCTGATTCTGTGGATAACCGTATTACCGCCTTTGAGTGAGCTGATACCGCTCGCCGCAGCCGAAC
GACCGAGCGCAGCGAGTCAGTGAGCGAGGAAGCGGAAGAGCGCCTGATGCGGTATTTTCTCCTTACGCAT
CTGTGCGGTATTTCACACCGCAATGGTGCACTCTCAGTACAATCTGCTCTGATGCCGCATAGTTAAGCCA
GTATACACTCCGCTATCGCTACGTGACTGGGTCATGGCTGCGCCCCGACACCCGCCAACACCCGCTGACG
CGCCCTGACGGGCTTGTCTGCTCCCGGCATCCGCTTACAGACAAGCTGTGACCGTCTCCGGGAGCTGCAT
GTGTCAGAGGTTTTCACCGTCATCACCGAAACGCGCGAGGCAGCTGCGGTAAAGCTCATCAGCGTGGTCG
TGAAGCGATTCACAGATGTCTGCCTGTTCATCCGCGTCCAGCTCGTTGAGTTTCTCCAGAAGCGTTAATG
TCTGGCTTCTGATAAAGCGGGCCATGTTAAGGGCGGTTTTTTCCTGTTTGGTCACTGATGCCTCCGTGTA
AGGGGGATTTCTGTTCATGGGGTAATGATACCGATGAAACGAGAGAGGATGCTCACGATACGGGTTACTG
ATGATGAACATGCCCGGTTACTGGAACGTTGTGAGGGTAAACAACTGGCGGTATGGATGCGGCGGGACCA
GAGAAAAATCACTCAGGGTCAATGCCAGCGCTTCGTTAATACAGATGTAGGTGTT
